Addgene plasmid #109415: pBbS8k-RFP_R46W
Purpose: RepA Mutant
Depositing lab: Jay Keasling. Depositing organization: Lawrence Berkeley National Laboratory. Publication: Isolation and characterization of novel mutations in the pSC101 origin that increase copy number. Thompson MG, Sedaghatian N, Barajas JF, Wehrs M, Bailey CB, Kaplan N, Hillson NJ, Mukhopadhyay A, Keasling JD. Sci Rep. 2018 Jan 25;8(1):1590. doi: 10.1038/s41598-018-20016-w. PubMed 29371642.
Backbone
  Vector backbone: pSC101
  Vector type: Bacterial Expression
Growth in bacteria
  Bacterial resistance: Kanamycin, 50 μg/mL
  Growth temperature: 37°C
  Growth strain: DH10b
  Copy number: High Copy
Gene/Insert
  Gene/Insert name: repA
  Species: Synthetic
  Mutation: R46W repA mutation to increase copy number
  Tag / fusion protein: RFP (N terminal on backbone)
  Cloning method: Gibson Cloning
Terms and licenses: Academic/Nonprofit Terms; Industry Terms: Not Available to Industry
How to cite: pBbS8k-RFP_R46W was a gift from Jay Keasling (Addgene plasmid # 109415 ; http://n2t.net/addgene:109415 ; RRID:Addgene_109415)
