[The description below was written by a language model from this plasmid's Addgene catalogue record and pLannotate feature annotations shown in this document.]
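Description:
pBbS8k-RFP_R46W is a 5,368 bp bacterial expression plasmid built on a pSC101 backbone and carrying a copy-number-increasing mutation in the plasmid's own replication protein. Replication depends on the pSC101 origin together with the adjacent Rep101 (RepA) coding sequence, which the origin requires in order to fire. Wild-type pSC101 is a low-copy replicon, but here repA carries an R46W substitution, recorded as raising copy number, and the catalogue accordingly lists the plasmid as high copy. Selection is by kanamycin through the neo (nptII) aminoglycoside phosphotransferase gene, which spans the numbering origin of the sequence. It is preceded by a short Tn5 transposase fragment that is most likely a remnant of the resistance cassette's transposon source rather than a functional element. A lambda t0 terminator lies downstream of the marker.

The expression cargo is an arabinose-inducible reporter cassette. The araC regulator gene is transcribed divergently from the araBAD promoter, which drives mRFP1, a monomeric red fluorescent derivative of DsRed. Transcription ends at tandem rrnB T1 and T7Te terminators. Although the catalogue entry lists RFP as an N-terminal tag on the backbone, the feature table shows mRFP1 as a separate coding sequence on the opposite strand from Rep101, so it appears to be an independent reporter rather than a fusion to RepA.

The stated purpose is simply "RepA mutant", and the plasmid comes from work isolating pSC101 origin mutations that increase copy number. In that context, the RFP cassette plausibly provides a fluorescence readout reflecting gene dosage, and the plasmid offers a higher-copy pSC101-type vector for expression in E. coli.
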