Features (pLannotate 1.2.2; 10 found; start..end, strand, type, name):
     64..158     +  terminator     lambda t0 terminator: transcription terminator from phage lambda
    650..872     +  rep_origin     pSC101 ori: low-copy replication origin that requires the Rep101 protein
    920..1870    +  CDS            Rep101: RepA protein needed for replication with the pSC101 origin; rep101
   2401..2428    -  terminator     T7Te terminator: phage T7 early transcription terminator
   2444..2515    -  terminator     rrnB T1 terminator: transcription terminator T1 from the E. coli rrnB gene
   2548..3225    -  CDS            mRFP1: monomeric derivative of DsRed (Campbell et al., 2002)
   3275..3559    -  promoter       araBAD promoter: araBAD; promoter of the L-arabinose operon of E. coli; the araC regulatory gene is transcribed in the opposite direction (Guzman et al., 1995)
   3586..4464    +  CDS            araC: L-arabinose regulatory protein; araC
   4471..4575    +  CDS            tnpA (fragment): TN5P_ECOLX - Also known as tnp. Experimental evidence at protein level: Swiss-Prot protein existence level 1. Mediates transposition of transposon Tn5 by a 'cut and paste' mechanism. First, the monomeric transposase binds the 19 bp inverted DNA repeats flanking the transposon. Then, dimerization of the DNA- bound transposase creates a synaptic DNA complex. After nicking of the first DNA strand, excision of the transposon proceeds through a series of intermediates. The transposase then mediates the insertion of the transposon at a new site by strand transfer. The activity of the wild- type tran
   4607..30      +  CDS            neo (across the origin): KKA2_KLEPN - Also known as kan, nptII. Experimental evidence at protein level: Swiss-Prot protein existence level 1. Resistance to kanamycin, neomycin, paromomycin, ribostamycin, butirosin and gentamicin B. From Klebsiella pneumoniae.
>Addgene plasmid #109415 | pBbS8k-RFP_R46W | addgene full sequence | sequence record 212796 | Addgene NGS Result
GCCTTCTATCGCCTTCTTGACGAGTTCTTCTGAGCGGGACTCTGGGGTTCGAGAGCTCGCTTGGACTCCT
GTTGATAGATCCAGTAATGACCTCAGAACTCCATCTGGATTTGTTCAGAACGCTCGGTTGCCGCCGGGCG
TTTTTTATTGGTGAGAATCCAAGCACTAGGGACAGTAAGACGGGTAAGCCTGTTGATGATACCGCTGCCT
TACTGGGTGCATTAGCCAGTCTGAATGACCTGTCACGGGATAATCCGAAGTGGTCAGACTGGAAAATCAG
AGGGCAGGAACTGCTGAACAGCAAAAAGTCAGATAGCACCACATAGCAGACCCGCCATAAAACGCCCTGA
GAAGCCCGTGACGGGCTTTTCTTGTATTATGGGTAGTTTCCTTGCATGAATCCATAAAAGGCGCCTGTAG
TGCCATTTACCCCCATTCACTGCCAGAGCCGTGAGCGCAGCGAACTGAATGTCACGAAAAAGACAGCGAC
TCAGGTGCCTGATGGTCGGAGACAAAAGGAATATTCAGCGATTTGCCCGAGCTTGCGAGGGTGCTACTTA
AGCCTTTAGGGTTTTAAGGTCTGTTTTGTAGAGGAGCAAACAGCGTTTGCGACATCCTTTTGTAATACTG
CGGAACTGACTAAAGTAGTGAGTTATACACAGGGCTGGGATCTATTCTTTTTATCTTTTTTTATTCTTTC
TTTATTCTATAAATTATAACCACTTGAATATAAACAAAAAAAACACACAAAGGTCTAGCGGAATTTACAG
AGGGTCTAGCAGAATTTACAAGTTTTCCAGCAAAGGTCTAGCAGAATTTACAGATACCCAGATCACCCGG
GAAAAGGACTAGTAATTATCATTGACTAGCCCATCTCAATTGGTATAGTGATTAAAATCACCTAGACCAA
TTGAGATGTATGTCTGAATTAGTTGTTTTCAAAGCAAATGAACTAGCGATTAGTCGCTATGACTTAACGG
AGCATGAAACCAAGCTAATTTTATGCTGTGTGGCACTACTCAACCCCACGATTGAAAACCCTACAAGGAA
AGAATGGACGGTATCGTTCACTTATAACCAATACGCTCAGATGATGAACATCAGTAGGGAAAATGCTTAT
GGTGTATTAGCTAAAGCAACCAGAGAGCTGATGACGAGAACTGTGGAAATCAGGAATCCTTTGGTTAAAG
GCTTTGAGATTTTCCAGTGGACAAACTATGCCAAGTTCTCAAGCGAAAAATTAGAATTAGTTTTTAGTGA
AGAGATATTGCCTTATCTTTTCCAGTTAAAAAAATTCATAAAATATAATCTGGAACATGTTAAGTCTTTT
GAAAACAAATACTCTATGAGGATTTATGAGTGGTTATTAAAAGAACTAACACAAAAGAAAACTCACAAGG
CAAATATAGAGATTAGCCTTGATGAATTTAAGTTCATGTTAATGCTTGAAAATAACTACCATGAGTTTAA
AAGGCTTAACCAATGGGTTTTGAAACCAATAAGTAAAGATTTAAACACTTACAGCAATATGAAATTGGTG
GTTGATAAGCGAGGCCGCCCGACTGATACGTTGATTTTCCAAGTTGAACTAGATAGACAAATGGATCTCG
TAACCGAACTTGAGAACAACCAGATAAAAATGAATGGTGACAAAATACCAACAACCATTACATCAGATTC
CTACCTACATAACGGACTAAGAAAAACACTACACGATGCTTTAACTGCAAAAATTCAGCTCACCAGTTTT
GAGGCAAAATTTTTGAGTGACATGCAAAGTAAGTATGATCTCAATGGTTCGTTCTCATGGCTCACGCAAA
AACAACGAACCACACTAGAGAACATACTGGCTAAATACGGAAGGATCTGAGGTTCTTATGGCTCTTGTAT
CTATCAGTGAAGCATCAAGACTAACAAACAAAAGTAGAACAACTGTTCACCGTTACATATCAAAGGGAAA
ACTGTCCATATGCACAGATGAAAACGGTGTAAAAAAGATAGATACATCAGAGCTTTTACGAGTTTTTGGT
GCATTCAAAGCTGTTCACCATGAACAGATCGACAATGTAACAGATGAACAGCATGTAACACCTAATAGAA
CAGGTGAAACCAGTAAAACAAAGCAACTAGAACATGAAATTGAACACCTGAGACAACTTGTTACAGCTCA
ACAGTCACACATAGACAGCCTGAAACAGGCGATGCTGCTTATCGAATCAAAGCTGCCGACAACACGGGAG
CCAGTGACGCCTCCCGTGGGGAAAAAATCATGGCAATTCTGGAAGAAATAGCGCTTTCAGCCGGCAAACC
GGCTGAAGCCGGATCTGCGATTCTGATAACAAACTAGCAACACCAGAACAGCCCGTTTGCGGGCAGCAAA
ACCCGTACCCTAGGTATAAACGCAGAAAGGCCCACCCGAAGGTGAGCCAGTGTGACTCTAGTAGAGAGCG
TTCACCGACAAACAACAGATAAAACGAAAGGCCCAGTCTTTCGACTGAGCCTTTCGTTTTATTTGATGCC
TGGAGATCCTTACTCGAGTTTGGATCCTTAAGCACCGGTGGAGTGACGACCTTCAGCACGTTCGTACTGT
TCAACGATGGTGTAGTCTTCGTTGTGGGAGGTGATGTCCAGTTTGATGTCGGTTTTGTAAGCACCCGGCA
GCTGAACCGGTTTTTTAGCCATGTAGGTGGTTTTAACTTCAGCGTCGTAGTGACCACCGTCTTTCAGTTT
CAGACGCATTTTGATTTCACCTTTCAGAGCACCGTCTTCCGGGTACATACGTTCGGTGGAAGCTTCCCAA
CCCATGGTTTTTTTCTGCATAACCGGACCGTCGGACGGGAAGTTGGTACCACGCAGTTTAACTTTGTAGA
TGAACTCACCGTCTTGCAGGGAGGAGTCCTGGGTAACGGTAACAACACCACCGTCTTCGAAGTTCATAAC
ACGTTCCCATTTGAAACCTTCCGGGAAGGACAGTTTCAGGTAGTCCGGGATGTCAGCCGGGTGTTTAACG
TAAGCTTTGGAACCGTACTGGAACTGCGGGGACAGGATGTCCCAAGCGAACGGCAGCGGACCACCTTTGG
TAACTTTCAGTTTAGCGGTCTGGGTACCTTCGTACGGACGACCTTCACCTTCACCTTCGATTTCGAACTC
GTGACCGTTAACGGAACCTTCCATACGAACTTTGAAACGCATGAACTCTTTGATAACGTCTTCGCTACTC
GCCATATGTATATCTCCTTCTTAAAAGATCTTTTGAATTCCCAAAAAAACGGGTATGGAGAAACAGTAGA
GAGTTGCGATAAAAAGCGTCAGGTAGAATCCGCTAATCTTATGGATAAAAATGCTATGGCATAGCAAAGT
GTGACGCCGTGCAAATAATCAATGTGGACTTTTCTGCCGTGATTATAGACACTTTTGTTACGCGTTTTTG
TCATGGCTTTGGTCCCGCTTTGTTACAGAATGCTTTTAATAAGCGGGGTTACCGGTTTGGTTAGCGAGAA
GAGCCAGTAAAAGACGCAGTGACGGCAATGTCTGATGCAATATGGACAATTGGTTTCTTCTCTGAATGGC
GGGAGTATGAAAAGTATGGCTGAAGCGCAAAATGATCCCCTGCTGCCGGGATACTCGTTTAATGCCCATC
TGGTGGCGGGTTTAACGCCGATTGAGGCCAACGGTTATCTCGATTTTTTTATCGACCGACCGCTGGGAAT
GAAAGGTTATATTCTCAATCTCACCATTCGCGGTCAGGGGGTGGTGAAAAATCAGGGACGAGAATTTGTT
TGCCGACCGGGTGATATTTTGCTGTTCCCGCCAGGAGAGATTCATCACTACGGTCGTCATCCGGAGGCTC
GCGAATGGTATCACCAGTGGGTTTACTTTCGTCCGCGCGCCTACTGGCATGAATGGCTTAACTGGCCGTC
AATATTTGCCAATACGGGGTTCTTTCGCCCGGATGAAGCGCACCAGCCGCATTTCAGCGACCTGTTTGGG
CAAATCATTAACGCCGGGCAAGGGGAAGGGCGCTATTCGGAGCTGCTGGCGATAAATCTGCTTGAGCAAT
TGTTACTGCGGCGCATGGAAGCGATTAACGAGTCGCTCCATCCACCGATGGATAATCGGGTACGCGAGGC
TTGTCAGTACATCAGCGATCACCTGGCAGACAGCAATTTTGATATCGCCAGCGTCGCACAGCATGTTTGC
TTGTCGCCGTCGCGTCTGTCACATCTTTTCCGCCAGCAGTTAGGGATTAGCGTCTTAAGCTGGCGCGAGG
ACCAACGTATCAGCCAGGCGAAGCTGCTTTTGAGCACCACCCGGATGCCTATCGCCACCGTCGGTCGCAA
TGTTGGTTTTGACGATCAACTCTATTTCTCGCGGGTATTTAAAAAATGCACCGGGGCCAGCCCGAGCGAG
TTCCGTGCCGGTTGTGAAGAAAAAGTGAATGATGTAGCCGTCAAGTTGTCATAAGACGTCGGAATTGCCA
GCTGGGGCGCCCTCTGGTAAGGTTGGGAAGCCCTGCAAAGTAAACTGGATGGCTTTCTTGCCGCCAAGGA
TCTGATGGCGCAGGGGATCATGATCTGATCAAGAGACAGGATGAGGATCGTTTCGCATGATTGAACAAGA
TGGATTGCACGCAGGTTCTCCGGCCGCTTGGGTGGAGAGGCTATTCGGCTATGACTGGGCACAACAGACA
ATCGGCTGCTCTGATGCCGCCGTGTTCCGGCTGTCAGCGCAGGGGCGCCCGGTTCTTTTTGTCAAGACCG
ACCTGTCCGGTGCCCTGAATGAACTGCAGGACGAGGCAGCGCGGCTATCGTGGCTGGCCACGACGGGCGT
TCCTTGCGCAGCTGTGCTCGACGTTGTCACTGAAGCGGGAAGGGACTGGCTGCTATTGGGCGAAGTGCCG
GGGCAGGATCTCCTGTCATCTCACCTTGCTCCTGCCGAGAAAGTATCCATCATGGCTGATGCAATGCGGC
GGCTGCATACGCTTGATCCGGCTACCTGCCCATTCGACCACCAAGCGAAACATCGCATCGAGCGAGCACG
TACTCGGATGGAAGCCGGTCTTGTCGATCAGGATGATCTGGACGAAGAGCATCAGGGGCTCGCGCCAGCC
GAACTGTTCGCCAGGCTCAAGGCGCGCATGCCCGACGGCGAGGATCTCGTCGTGACCCATGGCGATGCCT
GCTTGCCGAATATCATGGTGGAAAATGGCCGCTTTTCTGGATTCATCGACTGTGGCCGGCTGGGTGTGGC
GGACCGCTATCAGGACATAGCGTTGGCTACCCGTGATATTGCTGAAGAGCTTGGCGGCGAATGGGCTGAC
CGCTTCCTCGTGCTTTACGGTATCGCCGCTCCCGATTCGCAGCGCATC
